>Addgene plasmid #219003 | SFFV-ARID4A-Brd 20 | addgene full sequence | sequence record 473300 | Addgene NGS Result
ATTTATGCAGAGGCCGAGGCCGCCTCGGCCTCTGAGCTATTCCAGAAGTAGTGAGGAGGCTTTTTTGGAG
GCCTAGGGACGTACCCAATTCGCCCTATAGTGAGTCGTATTACGCGCGCTCACTGGCCGTCGTTTTACAA
CGTCGTGACTGGGAAAACCCTGGCGTTACCCAACTTAATCGCCTTGCAGCACATCCCCCTTTCGCCAGCT
GGCGTAATAGCGAAGAGGCCCGCACCGATCGCCCTTCCCAACAGTTGCGCAGCCTGAATGGCGAATGGG
[124 nt withheld, positions 280-403]
C
[91 nt withheld, positions 405-495]
A
[49 nt withheld, positions 497-545]
CCTTTGACGTTGGAGTCCACGTTCTTT
[37 nt withheld, positions 573-609]
ACCCTATCTCGGTCTATTCTTTTGATTTATAAGGGATTTTGCCGATTTCGGCCTATTGGTTAAAAAATGA
GCTGATTTAACAAAAATTTAACGCGAATTTTAACAAAATATTAACGCTTACAATTTAGGTGGCACTTTTC
GGGGAAATGTGCGCGGAACCCCTATTTGTTTATTTTTCTAAATACATTCAAATATGTATCCGCTCATGAG
ACAATAACCCTGATAAATGCTTCAATAATATTGAAAAAGGAAGAGTATGAGTATTCAACATTTCCGTGTC
GCCCTTATTCCCTTTTTTGCGGCATTTTGCCTTCCTGTTTTTGCTCACCCAGAAACGCTGGTGAAAGTAA
AAGATGCTGAAGATCAGTTGGGTGCACGAGTGGGTTACATCGAACTGGATCTCAACAGCGGTAAGATCCT
TGAGAGTTTTCGCCCCGAAGAACGTTTTCCAATGATGAGCACTTTTAAAGTTCTGCTATGTGGCGCGGTA
TTATCCCGTATTGACGCCGGGCAAGAGCAACTCGGTCGCCGCATACACTATTCTCAGAATGACTTGGTTG
AGTACTCACCAGTCACAGAAAAGCATCTTACGGATGGCATGACAGTAAGAGAATTATGCAGTGCTGCCAT
AACCATGAGTGATAACACTGCGGCCAACTTACTTCTGACAACGATCGGAGGACCGAAGGAGCTAACCGCT
TTTTTGCACAACATGGGGGATCATGTAACTCGCCTTGATCGTTGGGAACCGGAGCTGAATGAAGCCATAC
CAAACGACGAGCGTGACACCACGATGCCTGTAGCAATGGCAACAACGTTGCGCAAACTATTAACTGGCGA
ACTACTTACTCTAGCTTCCCGGCAACAATTAATAGACTGGATGGAGGCGGATAAAGTTGCAGGACCACTT
CTGCGCTCGGCCCTTCCGGCTGGCTGGTTTATTGCTGATAAATCTGGAGCCGGTGAGCGTGGGTCTCGCG
GTATCATTGCAGCACTGGGGCCAGATGGTAAGCCCTCCCGTATCGTAGTTATCTACACGACGGGGAGTCA
GGCAACTATGGATGAACGAAATAGACAGATCGCTGAGATAGGTGCCTCACTGATTAAGCATTGGTAACTG
TCAGACCAAGTTTACTCATATATACTTTAGATTGATTTAAAACTTCATTTTTAATTTAAAAGGATCTAGG
TGAAGATCCTTTTTGATAATCTCATGACCAAAATCCCTTAACGTGAGTTTTCGTTCCACTGAGCGTCAGA
CCCCGTAGAAAAGATCAAAGGATCTTCTTGAGATCCTTTTTTTCTGCGCGTAATCTGCTGCTTGCAAACA
AAAAAACCACCGCTACCAGCGGTGGTTTGTTTGCCGGATCAAGAGCTACCAACTCTTTTTCCGAAGGTAA
CTGGCTTCAGCAGAGCGCAGATACCAAATACTGTTCTTCTAGTGTAGCCGTAGTTAGGCCACCACTTCAA
GAACTCTGTAGCACCGCCTACATACCTCGCTCTGCTAATCCTGTTACCAGTGGCTGCTGCCAGTGGCGAT
AAGTCGTGTCTTACCGGGTTGGACTCAAGACGATAGTTACCGGATAAGGCGCAGCGGTCGGGCTGAACGG
GGGGTTCGTGCACACAGCCCAGCTTGGAGCGAACGACCTACACCGAACTGAGATACCTACAGCGTGAGCT
ATGAGAAAGCGCCACGCTTCCCGAAGGGAGAAAGGCGGACAGGTATCCGGTAAGCGGCAGGGTCGGAACA
GGAGAGCGCACGAGGGAGCTTCCAGGGGGAAACGCCTGGTATCTTTATAGTCCTGTCGGGTTTCGCCACC
TCTGACTTGAGCGTCGATTTTTGTGATGCTCGTCAGGGGGGCGGAGCCTATGGAAAAACGCCAGCAACGC
GGCCTTTTTACGGTTCCTGGCCTTTTGCTGGCCTTTTGCTCACATGTTCTTTCCTGCGTTATCCCCTGAT
TCTGTGGATAACCGTATTACCGCCTTTGAGTGAGCTGATACCGCTCGCCGCAGCCGAACGACCGAGCGCA
GCGAGTCAGTGAGCGAGGAAGCGGAAGAGCGCCCAATACGCAAACCGCCTCTCCCCGCGCGTTGGCCGAT
TCATTAATGCAGCTGGCACGACAGGTTTCCCGACTGGAAAGCGGGCAGTGAGCGCAACGCAATTAATGTG
AGTTAGCTCACTCATTAGGCACCCCAGGCTTTACACTTTATGCTTCCGGCTCGTATGTTGTGTGGAATTG
TGAGCGGATAACAATTTCACACAGGAAACAGCTATGACCATGATTACGCCAAGCGCGCAATTAACCCTCA
CTAAAGGGAACAAAAGCTGGAGCTGCAAGCTTAATGTAGTCTTATGCAATACTCTTGTAGTCTTGCAACA
TGGTAACGATGAGTTAGCAACATGCCTTACAAGGAGAGAAAAAGCACCGTGCATGCCGATTGGTGGAAGT
AAGGTGGTACGATCGTGCCTTATTAGGAAGGCAACAGACGGGTCTGACATGGATTGGACGAACCACTGAA
TTGCCGCATTGCAGAGATATTGTATTTAAGTGCCTAGCTCGATACATAAACGGGTCTCTCTGGTTAGACC
AGATCTGAGCCTGGGAGCTCTCTGGCTAACTAGGGAACCCACTGCTTAAGCCTCAATAAAGCTTGCCTTG
AGTGCTTCAAGTAGTGTGTGCCCGTCTGTTGTGTGACTCTGGTAACTAGAGATCCCTCAGACCCTTTTAG
TCAGTGTGGAAAATCTCTAGCAGTGGCGCCCGAACAGGGACTTGAAAGCGAAAGGGAAACCAGAGGAGCT
CTCTCGACGCAGGACTCGGCTTGCTGAAGCGCGCACGGCAAGAGGCGAGGGGCGGCGACTGGTGAGTACG
CCAAAAATTTTGACTAGCGGAGGCTAGAAGGAGAGAGATGGGTGCGAGAGCGTCAGTATTAAGCGGGGGA
GAATTAGATCGCGATGGGAAAAAATTCGGTTAAGGCCAGGGGGAAAGAAAAAATATAAATTAAAACATAT
AGTATGGGCAAGCAGGGAGCTAGAACGATTCGCAGTTAATCCTGGCCTGTTAGAAACATCAGAAGGCTGT
AGACAAATACTGGGACAGCTACAACCATCCCTTCAGACAGGATCAGAAGAACTTAGATCATTATATAATA
CAGTAGCAACCCTCTATTGTGTGCATCAAAGGATAGAGATAAAAGACACCAAGGAAGCTTTAGACAAGAT
AGAGGAAGAGCAAAACAAAAGTAAGACCACCGCACAGCAAGCGGCCGCTGATCTTCAGACCTGGAGGAGG
AGATATGAGGGACAATTGGAGAAGTGAATTATATAAATATAAAGTAGTAAAAATTGAACCATTAGGAGTA
GCACCCACCAAGGCAAAGAGAAGAGTGGTGCAGAGAGAAAAAAGAGCAGTGGGAATAGGAGCTTTGTTCC
TTGGGTTCTTGGGAGCAGCAGGAAGCACTATGGGCGCAGCGTCAATGACGCTGACGGTACAGGCCAGACA
ATTATTGTCTGGTATAGTGCAGCAGCAGAACAATTTGCTGAGGGCTATTGAGGCGCAACAGCATCTGTTG
CAACTCACAGTCTGGGGCATCAAGCAGCTCCAGGCAAGAATCCTGGCTGTGGAAAGATACCTAAAGGATC
AACAGCTCCTGGGGATTTGGGGTTGCTCTGGAAAACTCATTTGCACCACTGCTGTGCCTTGGAATGCTAG
TTGGAGTAATAAATCTCTGGAACAGATTTGGAATCACACGACCTGGATGGAGTGGGACAGAGAAATTAAC
AATTACACAAGCTTAATACACTCCTTAATTGAAGAATCGCAAAACCAGCAAGAAAAGAATGAACAAGAAT
TATTGGAATTAGATAAATGGGCAAGTTTGTGGAATTGGTTTAACATAACAAATTGGCTGTGGTATATAAA
ATTATTCATAATGATAGTAGGAGGCTTGGTAGGTTTAAGAATAGTTTTTGCTGTACTTTCTATAGTGAAT
AGAGTTAGGCAGGGATATTCACCATTATCGTTTCAGACCCACCTCCCAACCCCGAGGGGACCCGACAGGC
CCGAAGGAATAGAAGAAGAAGGTGGAGAGAGAGACAGAGACAGATCCATTCGATTAGTGAACGGATCTCG
ACGGTATCGGTTAACTTTTAAAAGAAAAGGGGGGATTGGGGGGTACAGTGCAGGGGAAAGAATAGTAGAC
ATAATAGCAACAGACATACAAACTAAAGAATTACAAAAACAAATTACAAAAATTCAAAATTTTATCGATC
ACGAGACTAGCCTCGAGCTGGCTGCAGTAACGCCATTTTGCAAGGCATGGAAAAATACCAAACCAAGAAT
AGAGAAGTTCAGATCAAGGGCGGGTACATGAAAATAGCTAACGTTGGGCCAAACAGGATATCTGCGGTGA
GCAGTTTCGGCCCCGGCCCGGGGCCAAGAACAGATGGTCACCGCAGTTTCGGCCCCGGCCCGAGGCCAAG
AACAGATGGTCCCCAGATATGGCCCAACCCTCAGCAGTTTCTTAAGACCCATCAGATGTTTCCAGGCTCC
CCCAAGGACCTGAAATGACCCTGCGCCTTATTTGAATTAACCAATCAGCCTGCTTCTCGCTTCTGTTCGC
GCGCTTCTGCTTCCCGAGCTCTATAAAAGAGCTCACAACCCCTCACTCGGCGCGCCAGTCCTCCGACAGA
CTGAGTCGGCCGGTCGAATCAAGCTTATCGATACCGTCGACGGATCCGCTAGCCCGCGGTTCGAAATGAA
GGCGGCAGATGAGCCTGCCTACCTGACAGTGGGAACCGATGTCAGTGCCAAGTACCGAGGTGCCTTCTGT
GAGGCAAAGATTAAGACTGTGAAAAGGCTGGTGAAAGTTAAGGTACTCCTGAAACAGGATAATACCACAC
AATTGGTACAAGATGACCAAGTAAAGGGTCCTTTAAGAGTTGGAGCTATTGTTGAAACAAGGACATCTGA
TGGATCTTTTCAGGAAGCTATTATCAGCAAGTTGACAGATGCTAGTTGGTATACCGTGGTGTTTGATGAT
GGTGATGAGCGAACATTGAGACGTACCTCACTTTGTCTGAAAGGAGAGAGACATTTTGCAGAGAGTGAGA
CACTTGACCAGCTTCCATTAACAAATCCAGAGCATTTTGGAACTCCAGTAATTGCAAAGAAGACGAACAG
AGGAAGGAGATCTTCTCTTCCTGTTACTGAAGATGAAAAGGAAGAAGAAAGCAGTGAAGAGGAAGATGAA
GACAAGCGCCGTCTCAATGATGAATTACTAGGAAAAGTTGTAAGTGTGGTGTCTGCAACGGAGAGGACTG
AATGGTATCCTGCTTTGGTAATATCTCCCAGCTGTAATGATGACATCACAGTGAAAAAGGATCAGTGTTT
AGTTCGATCATTTATTGATTCTAAATTTTACTCTATAGCAAGAAAGGACATTAAGGAAGTAGACATTCTC
AATCTACCGGAATCTGAGCTCTCCACTAAACCAGGGCTTCAGAAAGCAAGCATCTTCTTAAAAACTAGAG
TTGTTCCTGATAATTGGAAAATGGATATAAGTGAAATCCTTGAGTCATCCAGTAGTGATGATGAAGATGG
CCCAGCTGAAGAAAATGATGAAGAGAAGGAAAAGGAGGCCAAAAAGACAGAAGAAGAGGTGCCTGAGGAA
GAACTTGATCCTGAAGAGAGGGACAACTTCCTCCAGCAGCTTTATAAGTTTATGGAAGACAGAGGTACTC
CAATCAACAAACCACCTGTTTTGGGCTATAAAGATCTCAATCTCTTCAAACTCTTCAGACTGGTTTATCA
TCAGGGTGGATGTGACAATATTGATAGTGGTGCTGTATGGAAGCAAATTTATATGGACCTTGGCATTCCT
ATTTTGAATTCAGCTGCTTCCTACAATGTAAAAACTGCTTATAGAAAGTATCTCTATGGTTTTGAGGAGT
ACTGCCGTTCGGCAAATATTCAGTTCAGAACTGTTCATCACCATGAACCAAAAGTAAAAGAGGAAAAAAA
AGACTTAGAAGAATCAATGGAAGAGGCTCTCAAATTAGATCAAGAAATGCCTTTAACAGAAGTGAAGAGT
GAACCTGAGGAAAATATCGATTCAAACAGTGAAAGTGAAAGAGAAGAGATAGAATTAAAATCTCCGAGGG
GACGAAGGAGAATTGCTCGAGATGTAAATTCTATTAAAAAGGAAATTGAAGAAGAGAAAACAGAAGACAA
ATTAAAAGATAATGATACAGAAAATAAGGATGTAGATGATGACTATGAAACTGCAGAGAAAAAAGAAAAT
GAGCTACTACTGGGGAGAAAAAATACACCAAAGCAAAAAGAGAAGAAAATTAAAAAACAGGAGGATTCTG
ACAAAGACTCAGATGAAGAGGAAGAGAAAAGCCAAGAGAGGGAAGAAACTGAAAGCAAATGTGACTCTGA
AGGAGAGGAAGATGAGGAAGACATGGAACCCTGCCTAACAGGAACCAAAGTGAAAGTAAAATATGGACGA
GGGAAGACTCAGAAAATTTATGAAGCCAGTATTAAAAGCACTGAAATTGATGACGGAGAAGTTTTATATT
TGGTACATTACTATGGATGGAATGTCAGGTATGATGAGTGGGTGAAGGCTGACAGGATAATCTGGCCTTT
GGACAAAGGTGGACCAAAGAAAAAACAGAAGAAAAAAGCTAAAAATAAAGAAGATAGTGAAAAGGACGAA
AAGAGAGATGAGGAGAGGCAGAAGTCAAAACGGGGACGACCTCCTTTAAAATCAACCCTCTCATCAAACA
TGCCGTATGGCTTATCTAAGACAGCAAACAGTGAAGGAAAATCAGACTCTTGTTCATCTGATAGTGAAAC
AGAAGATGCTTTAGAAAAGAATTTAATAAATGAAGAACTTTCTCTTAAAGATGAACTAGAAAAAAATGAA
AATTTGAATGATGATAAGCTAGATGAAGAAAATCCAAAGATTTCTGCACATATATTAAAAGAAAATGATA
GGACTCAAATGCAGCCTTTAGAAACCCTGAAGTTAGAAGTTGGAGAGAATGAACAAATAGTACAGATTTT
TGGGAACAAAATGGAAAAAACAGAAGAAGTTAAGAAAGAAGCCGAAAAATCTCCAAAAGGAAAGGGAAGA
CGAAGCAAGACAAAAGATCTTTCTTTAGAAATTATAAAGATTTCATCATTTGGCCAGAATGAAGCAGGAA
GTGAACCTCATATAGAAGCTCATAGTCTTGAATTGTCTTCATTAGACAATAAAAACTTTTCTTCTGCTAC
AGAAGATGAAATTGACCAATGTGTGAAAGAAAAGAAGTTGAAACGGAAAATACTAGGACAATCATCGCCA
GAGAAAAAAATAAGAATTGAGAATGGAATGGAAATGACAAATACTGTATCTCAAGAAAGGACCAGTGATT
GTATTGGATCTGAGGGAATGAAAAACTTAAATTTTGAACAGCACTTTGAAAGAGAAAATGAAGGAATGCC
ATCATTGATAGCAGAGTCAAACCAATGCATCCAACAACTGACTAGTGAAAGATTTGATAGTCCAGCTGAA
GAAACTGTAAATATTCCACTAAAAGAAGATGAGGATGCAATGCCTCTGATCGGGCCTGAAACCTTGGTTT
GCCATGAAGTAGATTTGGATGATTTGGATGAAAAGGATAAGACCAGCATTGAGGATGTAGCAGTTGAAAG
CTCTGAGTCTAACTCTCTTGTTTCTATTCCACCTGCCCTACCTCCTGTAGTCCAACATAACTTTTCAGTA
GCTTCACCACTTACTCTTAGTCAAGATGAGTCTCGAAGCGTAAAAAGTGAGAGTGATATAACGATTGAAG
TTGATAGTATTGCTGAAGAATCTCAAGAAGGTCTCTGTGAGAGGGAATCGGCAAATGGATTTGAAACTAA
TGTTGCCTCTGGTACCTGTAGTATAATTGTACAAGAGAGAGAGAGCAGAGAGAAGGGTCAGAAGAGGCCA
AGTGATGGAAATAGTGGATTAATGGCAAAAAAGCAAAAGCGTACCCCAAAGCGAACAAGTGCTGCAGCCA
AAAATGAAAAGAATGGAACAGGACAAAGCAGTGATAGTGAAGATCTTCCTGTCCTAGACAATTCAAGTAA
ATGTACCCCAGTAAAGCATCTTAATGTATCTAAGCCACAGAAACTTGCACGATCTCCTGCAAGAATATCC
CCGCACATCAAAGATGGAGAGAAAGATAAACACAGAGAAAAACATCCGAATTCATCCCCTAGGACATATA
AATGGAGCTTTCAGCTCAATGAATTAGATAATATGAACAGTACAGAGAGAATCTCATTTCTCCAAGAAAA
ACTACAGGAAATCAGAAAATATTATATGTCTTTGAAGTCTGAAGTTGCAACCATAGACAGGAGGAGAAAA
AGATTAAAAAAGAAAGACAGGGAAGTGTCTCATGCGGGAGCCTCCATGTCATCTGCTTCATCAGACACTG
GAATGAGTCCCTCATCATCATCTCCCCCACAAAATGTACTTGCTGTAGAATGCAGGTGAACCGGTCGGAT
CCCCCGGGCTGCAGGAATTCGAGCATCTTACCGCCATTTATTCCCATATTTGTTCTGTTTTTCTTGATTT
GGGTATACATTTAAATGTTAATAAAACAAAATGGTGGGGCAATCATTTACATTTTTAGGGATATGTAATT
ACTAGTTCAGGTGTATTGCCACAAGACAAACATGTTAAGAAACTTTCCCGTTATTTACGCTCTGTTCCTG
TTAATCAACCTCTGGATTACAAAATTTGTGAAAGATTGACTGATATTCTTAACTATGTTGCTCCTTTTAC
GCTGTGTGGATATGCTGCTTTAATGCCTCTGTATCATGCTATTGCTTCCCGTACGGCTTTCGTTTTCTCC
TCCTTGTATAAATCCTGGTTGCTGTCTCTTTATGAGGAGTTGTGGCCCGTTGTCCGTCAACGTGGCGTGG
TGTGCTCTGTGTTTGCTGACGCAACCCCCACTGGCTGGGGCATTGCCACCACCTGTCAACTCCTTTCTGG
GACTTTCGCTTTCCCCCTCCCGATCGCCACGGCAGAACTCATCGCCGCCTGCCTTGCCCGCTGCTGGACA
GGGGCTAGGTTGCTGGGCACTGATAATTCCGTGGTGTTGTCGGGGAAGCTGACGTCCTTTGCAATTCGAT
ATCAAGCTGTACCTTCTAGATGTACACTGAACCGAGCGCTTCTAGACCAATGACTTACAAGGCAGCTGTA
GATCTTAGCCACTTTTTAAAAGAAAAGGGGGGACTGGAAGGGCTAATTCACTCCCAACGAAGACAAGATC
TGCTTTTTGCTTGTACTGGGTCTCTCTGGTTAGACCAGATCTGAGCCTGGGAGCTCTCTGGCTAACTAGG
GAACCCACTGCTTAAGCCTCAATAAAGCTTGCCTTGAGTGCTTCAAGTAGTGTGTGCCCGTCTGTTGTGT
GACTCTGGTAACTAGAGATCCCTCAGACCCTTTTAGTCAGTGTGGAAAATCTCTAGCAGTAGTAGTTCAT
GTCATCTTATTATTCAGTATTTATAACTTGCAAAGAAATGAATATCAGAGAGTGAGAGGAACTTGTTTAT
TGCAGCTTATAATGGTTACAAATAAAGCAATAGCATCACAAATTTCACAAATAAAGCATTTTTTTCACTG
CATTCTAGTTGTGGTTTGTCCAAACTCATCAATGTATCTTATCATGTCTGGCTCTAGCTATCCCGCCCCT
AACTCCGCCCATCCCGCCCCTAACTCCGCCCAGTTCCGCCCATTCTCCGCCCCATGGCTGACTAATTTTT
TTT
Features (pLannotate 1.2.2; 29 found; start..end, strand, type, name):
     94..112     -  promoter       T7 promoter: promoter for bacteriophage T7 RNA polymerase
    120..275     +  CDS            lacZα (fragment): LacZα fragment of β-galactosidase; lacZ fragment
    280..708     +  rep_origin     f1 ori (sequence partly withheld): f1 bacteriophage origin of replication; arrow indicates direction of (+) strand synthesis
    761..865     +  promoter       AmpR promoter: bla
    866..1726    +  CDS            AmpR: β-lactamase; bla; confers resistance to ampicillin, carbenicillin, and related antibiotics
   1897..2485    +  rep_origin     ori: high-copy-number ColE1/pMB1/pBR322/pUC origin of replication
   2668..2760    +  CDS            lacI (fragment): lac repressor; lacI; The lac repressor binds to the lac operator to inhibit transcription in E. coli. This inhibition can be relieved by adding lactose or isopropyl-β-D-thiogalactopyranoside (IPTG).
   2773..2794    +  protein_bind   CAP binding site: CAP binding activates transcription in the presence of cAMP. E. coli catabolite activator protein
   2809..2839    +  promoter       lac promoter: promoter for the E. coli lac operon
   2847..2863    +  protein_bind   lac operator: The lac repressor binds to the lac operator to inhibit transcription in E. coli. This inhibition can be relieved by adding lactose or isopropyl-β-D-thiogalactopyranoside (IPTG). lac repressor encoded by lacI
   2908..2926    +  promoter       T3 promoter: promoter for bacteriophage T3 RNA polymerase
   2954..3180    +  promoter       RSV promoter: Rous sarcoma virus enhancer/promoter
   3181..3361    +  LTR            5' LTR (truncated): truncated 5' long terminal repeat (LTR) from HIV-1
   3408..3533    +  misc_feature   HIV-1 Ψ: packaging signal of human immunodeficiency virus type 1
   3517..3880    +  CDS            HIV-1 gag (fragment): gag protein from human immunodeficiency virus 1; gag
   4026..4259    +  misc_feature   RRE: The Rev response element (RRE) of HIV-1 allows for Rev-dependent mRNA export from the nucleus to the cytoplasm.
   4636..4736    +  CDS            Rev (fragment): human immunodeficiency virus 1 (HIV-1) Rev protein; rev; enhances nuclear export of unspliced and incompletely spliced viral mRNAs
   4755..4872    +  misc_feature   cPPT/CTS: central polypurine tract and central termination sequence of HIV-1
   4906..5307    +  promoter       SFFV promoter: spleen focus-forming virus long terminal repeat (LTR) promoter
   5317..5340    +  misc_feature   MCS (fragment): pBluescript multiple cloning site
   5365..9135    +  CDS            ARID4A: ARI4A_HUMAN - Also known as RBBP1, RBP1. Experimental evidence at protein level: Swiss-Prot protein existence level 1. DNA-binding protein which modulates activity of several transcription factors including RB1 (retinoblastoma-associated protein) and AR (androgen receptor) (By similarity). May function as part of an mSin3A repressor complex (PubMed:14581478). Has no intrinsic transcriptional activity (By similarity). Plays a role in the regulation of epigenetic modifications at the PWS/AS imprinting center near the SNRPN promoter, where it might function as part of a complex with RB1 and ARID4
   9146..9171    +  misc_feature   MCS (fragment): pBluescript multiple cloning site
   9171..9230    +  CDS            S (fragment): HBSAG_WHV6 - Experimental evidence at transcript level: Swiss-Prot protein existence level 2. The middle envelope protein plays an important role in the budding of the virion. It is involved in the induction of budding in a nucleocapsid independent way. In this process the majority of envelope proteins bud to form subviral lipoprotein particles of 22 nm of diameter that do not contain a nucleocapsid (By similarity). From Woodchuck hepatitis B virus (isolate w64/pWS23) (WHV).
   9362..9765    +  misc_feature   WPRE: woodchuck hepatitis virus posttranscriptional regulatory element
   9823..9882    +  CDS            nef (fragment): NEF_HV1Z2 - Experimental evidence at protein level: Swiss-Prot protein existence level 1. Extracellular Nef protein targets CD4(+) T-lymphocytes for apoptosis by interacting with CXCR4 surface receptors. From Human immunodeficiency virus type 1 group M subtype D (isolate Z2/CDC-Z34) (HIV-1).
   9884..10117   +  LTR            3' LTR (ΔU3): self-inactivating 3' long terminal repeat (LTR) from HIV-1
  10189..10310   +  polyA_signal   SV40 poly(A) signal: SV40 polyadenylation signal
  10329..10350   +  rep_origin     SV40 ori (fragment): SV40 origin of replication
  10350..73      +  rep_origin     SV40 ori (across the origin): SV40 origin of replication
