[The description below was written by a language model from this plasmid's Addgene catalogue record and pLannotate feature annotations shown in this document.]
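Description:
SFFV-ARID4A-Brd 20 is a third-generation-style, self-inactivating HIV-1 lentiviral transfer plasmid built on the SFFV-MCS backbone, carrying the human transcription factor ARID4A (also known as RBBP1/RBP1) together with a construct-specific barcode. It is propagated in E. coli through a high-copy ColE1/pUC-type origin and selected with ampicillin via the β-lactamase gene. The backbone also retains an f1 origin, lac regulatory remnants, T7 and T3 promoters, and an SV40 origin and poly(A) signal outside the viral unit.

The viral genome is transcribed in packaging cells from an RSV promoter fused to a truncated 5' LTR, which makes expression of the genomic RNA Tat-independent. It is followed by the Ψ packaging signal with a partial gag sequence, the Rev response element for Rev-dependent nuclear export, and the cPPT/CTS, which aids nuclear import and transduction. The internal spleen focus-forming virus promoter, commonly chosen for strong activity in haematopoietic cells, drives the roughly 3.8 kb ARID4A open reading frame, which sits between residual cloning-site sequences. No epitope tag, fluorescent reporter or mammalian selection marker is annotated. A WPRE downstream enhances transcript stability and expression, and the ΔU3 3' LTR inactivates LTR promoter activity after integration.

According to the depositor, the barcode was cloned into an XbaI site after the WPRE, giving the order SFFV–TF–WPRE–barcode. The barcode is not annotated in the feature table, but this position would place it within the expressed transcript. The plasmid belongs to a barcoded transcription factor collection for combinatorial screening of immune cell reprogramming, where the barcode identifies which factor a cell received.
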