Addgene plasmid #219003: SFFV-ARID4A-Brd 20
Purpose: Transcription factor ARID4A with a specific barcode assigned.
Depositing lab: Filipe Pereira. Depositing organization: Center for Neuroscience and Cell Biology, University of Coimbra. Publication: A combinatorial transcription factor screening platform for immune cell reprogramming. Kurochkin I, Altman AR, Caiado I, Pertiga-Cabral D, Halitzki E, Minaeva M, Zimmermannova O, Henriques-Oliveira L, Klein D, Nair M, Oliveira D, Cajal LR, Knittel R, Feick C, Ringner M, Martin M, Cirovic B, Pires CF, Rosa FF, Sitnicka E, Theis FJ, Pereira CF. Cell Syst. 2026 Jan 21;17(1):101457. doi: 10.1016/j.cels.2025.101457. Epub 2026 Jan 14. PubMed 41539305.
Backbone
  Vector backbone: SFFV-MCS
  Backbone size w/o insert (bp): 6638
  Vector type: Lentiviral
Growth in bacteria
  Bacterial resistance: Ampicillin, 100 μg/mL
  Growth temperature: 37°C
  Growth strain: NEB Stable
  Copy number: High Copy
Gene/Insert
  Gene/Insert name: ARID4A (alt name: RBAP2)
  Species: H. sapiens (human)
  Insert size (bp): 3774
  Entrez Gene: ARID4A (a.k.a. RBBP-1, RBBP1, RBP-1, RBP1)
  Promoter: The spleen focus-forming virus (SFFV) promoter
  Cloning method: Restriction Enzyme; 5′ cloning site Bsp119I (not destroyed); 3′ cloning site BstHI (not destroyed)
Terms and licenses: Academic/Nonprofit Terms; Industry Terms: Not Available to Industry
Depositor comments: Barcode sequence cloned into XbaI restriction site. Design of plasmid is as follows: SFFV-[TF sequence]-WPRE-[Barcode sequence].
How to cite: SFFV-ARID4A-Brd 20 was a gift from Filipe Pereira (Addgene plasmid # 219003 ; http://n2t.net/addgene:219003 ; RRID:Addgene_219003)
