>Addgene plasmid #219003 | SFFV-ARID4A-Brd 20 | depositor partial sequence | sequence record 427489 | TF ORF
ATGAAGGCGGCAGATGAGCCTGCCTACCTGACAGTGGGAACCGATGTCAGTGCCAAGTACCGAGGTGCCT
TCTGTGAGGCAAAGATTAAGACTGTGAAAAGGCTGGTGAAAGTTAAGGTACTCCTGAAACAGGATAATAC
CACACAATTGGTACAAGATGACCAAGTAAAGGGTCCTTTAAGAGTTGGAGCTATTGTTGAAACAAGGACA
TCTGATGGATCTTTTCAGGAAGCTATTATCAGCAAGTTGACAGATGCTAGTTGGTATACCGTGGTGTTTG
ATGATGGTGATGAGCGAACATTGAGACGTACCTCACTTTGTCTGAAAGGAGAGAGACATTTTGCAGAGAG
TGAGACACTTGACCAGCTTCCATTAACAAATCCAGAGCATTTTGGAACTCCAGTAATTGCAAAGAAGACG
AACAGAGGAAGGAGATCTTCTCTTCCTGTTACTGAAGATGAAAAGGAAGAAGAAAGCAGTGAAGAGGAAG
ATGAAGACAAGCGCCGTCTCAATGATGAATTACTAGGAAAAGTTGTAAGTGTGGTGTCTGCAACGGAGAG
GACTGAATGGTATCCTGCTTTGGTAATATCTCCCAGCTGTAATGATGACATCACAGTGAAAAAGGATCAG
TGTTTAGTTCGATCATTTATTGATTCTAAATTTTACTCTATAGCAAGAAAGGACATTAAGGAAGTAGACA
TTCTCAATCTACCGGAATCTGAGCTCTCCACTAAACCAGGGCTTCAGAAAGCAAGCATCTTCTTAAAAAC
TAGAGTTGTTCCTGATAATTGGAAAATGGATATAAGTGAAATCCTTGAGTCATCCAGTAGTGATGATGAA
GATGGCCCAGCTGAAGAAAATGATGAAGAGAAGGAAAAGGAGGCCAAAAAGACAGAAGAAGAGGTGCCTG
AGGAAGAACTTGATCCTGAAGAGAGGGACAACTTCCTCCAGCAGCTTTATAAGTTTATGGAAGACAGAGG
TACTCCAATCAACAAACCACCTGTTTTGGGCTATAAAGATCTCAATCTCTTCAAACTCTTCAGACTGGTT
TATCATCAGGGTGGATGTGACAATATTGATAGTGGTGCTGTATGGAAGCAAATTTATATGGACCTTGGCA
TTCCTATTTTGAATTCAGCTGCTTCCTACAATGTAAAAACTGCTTATAGAAAGTATCTCTATGGTTTTGA
GGAGTACTGCCGTTCGGCAAATATTCAGTTCAGAACTGTTCATCACCATGAACCAAAAGTAAAAGAGGAA
AAAAAAGACTTAGAAGAATCAATGGAAGAGGCTCTCAAATTAGATCAAGAAATGCCTTTAACAGAAGTGA
AGAGTGAACCTGAGGAAAATATCGATTCAAACAGTGAAAGTGAAAGAGAAGAGATAGAATTAAAATCTCC
GAGGGGACGAAGGAGAATTGCTCGAGATGTAAATTCTATTAAAAAGGAAATTGAAGAAGAGAAAACAGAA
GACAAATTAAAAGATAATGATACAGAAAATAAGGATGTAGATGATGACTATGAAACTGCAGAGAAAAAAG
AAAATGAGCTACTACTGGGGAGAAAAAATACACCAAAGCAAAAAGAGAAGAAAATTAAAAAACAGGAGGA
TTCTGACAAAGACTCAGATGAAGAGGAAGAGAAAAGCCAAGAGAGGGAAGAAACTGAAAGCAAATGTGAC
TCTGAAGGAGAGGAAGATGAGGAAGACATGGAACCCTGCCTAACAGGAACCAAAGTGAAAGTAAAATATG
GACGAGGGAAGACTCAGAAAATTTATGAAGCCAGTATTAAAAGCACTGAAATTGATGACGGAGAAGTTTT
ATATTTGGTACATTACTATGGATGGAATGTCAGGTATGATGAGTGGGTGAAGGCTGACAGGATAATCTGG
CCTTTGGACAAAGGTGGACCAAAGAAAAAACAGAAGAAAAAAGCTAAAAATAAAGAAGATAGTGAAAAGG
ACGAAAAGAGAGATGAGGAGAGGCAGAAGTCAAAACGGGGACGACCTCCTTTAAAATCAACCCTCTCATC
AAACATGCCGTATGGCTTATCTAAGACAGCAAACAGTGAAGGAAAATCAGACTCTTGTTCATCTGATAGT
GAAACAGAAGATGCTTTAGAAAAGAATTTAATAAATGAAGAACTTTCTCTTAAAGATGAACTAGAAAAAA
ATGAAAATTTGAATGATGATAAGCTAGATGAAGAAAATCCAAAGATTTCTGCACATATATTAAAAGAAAA
TGATAGGACTCAAATGCAGCCTTTAGAAACCCTGAAGTTAGAAGTTGGAGAGAATGAACAAATAGTACAG
ATTTTTGGGAACAAAATGGAAAAAACAGAAGAAGTTAAGAAAGAAGCCGAAAAATCTCCAAAAGGAAAGG
GAAGACGAAGCAAGACAAAAGATCTTTCTTTAGAAATTATAAAGATTTCATCATTTGGCCAGAATGAAGC
AGGAAGTGAACCTCATATAGAAGCTCATAGTCTTGAATTGTCTTCATTAGACAATAAAAACTTTTCTTCT
GCTACAGAAGATGAAATTGACCAATGTGTGAAAGAAAAGAAGTTGAAACGGAAAATACTAGGACAATCAT
CGCCAGAGAAAAAAATAAGAATTGAGAATGGAATGGAAATGACAAATACTGTATCTCAAGAAAGGACCAG
TGATTGTATTGGATCTGAGGGAATGAAAAACTTAAATTTTGAACAGCACTTTGAAAGAGAAAATGAAGGA
ATGCCATCATTGATAGCAGAGTCAAACCAATGCATCCAACAACTGACTAGTGAAAGATTTGATAGTCCAG
CTGAAGAAACTGTAAATATTCCACTAAAAGAAGATGAGGATGCAATGCCTCTGATCGGGCCTGAAACCTT
GGTTTGCCATGAAGTAGATTTGGATGATTTGGATGAAAAGGATAAGACCAGCATTGAGGATGTAGCAGTT
GAAAGCTCTGAGTCTAACTCTCTTGTTTCTATTCCACCTGCCCTACCTCCTGTAGTCCAACATAACTTTT
CAGTAGCTTCACCACTTACTCTTAGTCAAGATGAGTCTCGAAGCGTAAAAAGTGAGAGTGATATAACGAT
TGAAGTTGATAGTATTGCTGAAGAATCTCAAGAAGGTCTCTGTGAGAGGGAATCGGCAAATGGATTTGAA
ACTAATGTTGCCTCTGGTACCTGTAGTATAATTGTACAAGAGAGAGAGAGCAGAGAGAAGGGTCAGAAGA
GGCCAAGTGATGGAAATAGTGGATTAATGGCAAAAAAGCAAAAGCGTACCCCAAAGCGAACAAGTGCTGC
AGCCAAAAATGAAAAGAATGGAACAGGACAAAGCAGTGATAGTGAAGATCTTCCTGTCCTAGACAATTCA
AGTAAATGTACCCCAGTAAAGCATCTTAATGTATCTAAGCCACAGAAACTTGCACGATCTCCTGCAAGAA
TATCCCCGCACATCAAAGATGGAGAGAAAGATAAACACAGAGAAAAACATCCGAATTCATCCCCTAGGAC
ATATAAATGGAGCTTTCAGCTCAATGAATTAGATAATATGAACAGTACAGAGAGAATCTCATTTCTCCAA
GAAAAACTACAGGAAATCAGAAAATATTATATGTCTTTGAAGTCTGAAGTTGCAACCATAGACAGGAGGA
GAAAAAGATTAAAAAAGAAAGACAGGGAAGTGTCTCATGCGGGAGCCTCCATGTCATCTGCTTCATCAGA
CACTGGAATGAGTCCCTCATCATCATCTCCCCCACAAAATGTACTTGCTGTAGAATGCAGGTGA
