>Addgene plasmid #219003 | SFFV-ARID4A-Brd 20 | depositor partial sequence | sequence record 427490 | Barcode sequence
TGTACACTGAACCGAGCGCT
